Addgene plasmid #219320: SFFV-SPIB-Brd 397
Purpose: Transcription factor SPIB with a specific barcode assigned.
Depositing lab: Filipe Pereira. Depositing organization: Center for Neuroscience and Cell Biology, University of Coimbra. Publication: A combinatorial transcription factor screening platform for immune cell reprogramming. Kurochkin I, Altman AR, Caiado I, Pertiga-Cabral D, Halitzki E, Minaeva M, Zimmermannova O, Henriques-Oliveira L, Klein D, Nair M, Oliveira D, Cajal LR, Knittel R, Feick C, Ringner M, Martin M, Cirovic B, Pires CF, Rosa FF, Sitnicka E, Theis FJ, Pereira CF. Cell Syst. 2026 Jan 21;17(1):101457. doi: 10.1016/j.cels.2025.101457. Epub 2026 Jan 14. PubMed 41539305.
Backbone
  Vector backbone: SFFV-MCS
  Backbone size w/o insert (bp): 6638
  Vector type: Lentiviral
Growth in bacteria
  Bacterial resistance: Ampicillin, 100 μg/mL
  Growth temperature: 37°C
  Growth strain: NEB Stable
  Copy number: High Copy
Gene/Insert
  Gene/Insert name: SPIB
  Species: H. sapiens (human)
  Insert size (bp): 789
  Entrez Gene: SPIB (a.k.a. SPI-B)
  Promoter: The spleen focus-forming virus (SFFV) promoter
  Cloning method: Restriction Enzyme; 5′ cloning site Bsp119I (not destroyed); 3′ cloning site BstHI (not destroyed)
Terms and licenses: Academic/Nonprofit Terms; Industry Terms: Not Available to Industry
Depositor comments: Barcode sequence cloned into XbaI restriction site. Design of plasmid is as follows: SFFV-[TF sequence]-WPRE-[Barcode sequence].
How to cite: SFFV-SPIB-Brd 397 was a gift from Filipe Pereira (Addgene plasmid # 219320 ; http://n2t.net/addgene:219320 ; RRID:Addgene_219320)
