[The description below was written by a language model from this plasmid's Addgene catalogue record and pLannotate feature annotations shown in this document.]
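Description:
SFFV-SPIB-Brd 397 is a third-generation-style, self-inactivating HIV-1 lentiviral transfer plasmid built on the SFFV-MCS backbone, carrying the human transcription factor SPIB together with a construct-specific DNA barcode. In bacteria it is maintained through a high-copy ColE1/pUC origin and selected with ampicillin via the β-lactamase gene. The backbone also retains pBluescript-type remnants (f1 ori, lac promoter/operator and lacZα fragments, T3 and T7 promoters) and SV40 origin sequence, none of which have a role in the lentiviral payload.

The viral portion begins with an RSV promoter fused to a truncated 5' LTR, which drives Tat-independent transcription of the genomic RNA in packaging cells. This is followed by the Ψ packaging signal with a partial gag sequence, the Rev response element for nuclear export of the unspliced genome, and the cPPT/CTS, which aids nuclear import and transduction efficiency. Internally, the spleen focus-forming virus promoter, which is strongly active in haematopoietic cells, drives the SPIB coding sequence, cloned between flanking restriction sites of the multiple cloning site. SPIB is an ETS-family activator that binds PU-box motifs and promotes plasmacytoid dendritic cell development. A WPRE downstream enhances transcript stability and expression. According to the depositor, the barcode is inserted at an XbaI site after the WPRE; it is not annotated as a feature in the table. This position places it upstream of the ΔU3 3' LTR, so it should be included in the expressed transcript. An SV40 poly(A) signal follows the 3' LTR. No mammalian selection marker or fluorescent reporter is annotated.

The plasmid belongs to a barcoded transcription factor collection for combinatorial screening of immune cell reprogramming, where the barcode identifies which factors each transduced cell received.
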