Features (pLannotate 1.2.2; 29 found; start..end, strand, type, name):
     94..112     -  promoter       T7 promoter: promoter for bacteriophage T7 RNA polymerase
    120..275     +  CDS            lacZα (fragment): LacZα fragment of β-galactosidase; lacZ fragment
    280..708     +  rep_origin     f1 ori (sequence partly withheld): f1 bacteriophage origin of replication; arrow indicates direction of (+) strand synthesis
    761..865     +  promoter       AmpR promoter: bla
    866..1726    +  CDS            AmpR: β-lactamase; bla; confers resistance to ampicillin, carbenicillin, and related antibiotics
   1897..2485    +  rep_origin     ori: high-copy-number ColE1/pMB1/pBR322/pUC origin of replication
   2668..2760    +  CDS            lacI (fragment): lac repressor; lacI; The lac repressor binds to the lac operator to inhibit transcription in E. coli. This inhibition can be relieved by adding lactose or isopropyl-β-D-thiogalactopyranoside (IPTG).
   2773..2794    +  protein_bind   CAP binding site: CAP binding activates transcription in the presence of cAMP. E. coli catabolite activator protein
   2809..2839    +  promoter       lac promoter: promoter for the E. coli lac operon
   2847..2863    +  protein_bind   lac operator: The lac repressor binds to the lac operator to inhibit transcription in E. coli. This inhibition can be relieved by adding lactose or isopropyl-β-D-thiogalactopyranoside (IPTG). lac repressor encoded by lacI
   2908..2926    +  promoter       T3 promoter: promoter for bacteriophage T3 RNA polymerase
   2954..3180    +  promoter       RSV promoter: Rous sarcoma virus enhancer/promoter
   3181..3361    +  LTR            5' LTR (truncated): truncated 5' long terminal repeat (LTR) from HIV-1
   3408..3533    +  misc_feature   HIV-1 Ψ: packaging signal of human immunodeficiency virus type 1
   3517..3880    +  CDS            HIV-1 gag (fragment): gag protein from human immunodeficiency virus 1; gag
   4026..4259    +  misc_feature   RRE: The Rev response element (RRE) of HIV-1 allows for Rev-dependent mRNA export from the nucleus to the cytoplasm.
   4636..4736    +  CDS            Rev (fragment): human immunodeficiency virus 1 (HIV-1) Rev protein; rev; enhances nuclear export of unspliced and incompletely spliced viral mRNAs
   4755..4872    +  misc_feature   cPPT/CTS: central polypurine tract and central termination sequence of HIV-1
   4906..5307    +  promoter       SFFV promoter: spleen focus-forming virus long terminal repeat (LTR) promoter
   5317..5340    +  misc_feature   MCS (fragment): pBluescript multiple cloning site
   5365..6150    +  CDS            SPIB: SPIB_HUMAN - Experimental evidence at protein level: Swiss-Prot protein existence level 1. Sequence specific transcriptional activator which binds to the PU-box, a purine-rich DNA sequence (5'-GAGGAA-3') that can act as a lymphoid-specific enhancer. Promotes development of plasmacytoid dendritic cells (pDCs), also known as type 2 DC precursors (pre-DC2) or natural interferon (IFN)-producing cells. These cells have the capacity to produce large amounts of interferon and block viral replication. May be required for B-cell receptor (BCR) signaling, which is necessary for normal B-cell development
   6161..6186    +  misc_feature   MCS (fragment): pBluescript multiple cloning site
   6186..6245    +  CDS            S (fragment): HBSAG_WHV6 - Experimental evidence at transcript level: Swiss-Prot protein existence level 2. The middle envelope protein plays an important role in the budding of the virion. It is involved in the induction of budding in a nucleocapsid independent way. In this process the majority of envelope proteins bud to form subviral lipoprotein particles of 22 nm of diameter that do not contain a nucleocapsid (By similarity). From Woodchuck hepatitis B virus (isolate w64/pWS23) (WHV).
   6377..6780    +  misc_feature   WPRE: woodchuck hepatitis virus posttranscriptional regulatory element
   6838..6897    +  CDS            nef (fragment): NEF_HV1Z2 - Experimental evidence at protein level: Swiss-Prot protein existence level 1. Extracellular Nef protein targets CD4(+) T-lymphocytes for apoptosis by interacting with CXCR4 surface receptors. From Human immunodeficiency virus type 1 group M subtype D (isolate Z2/CDC-Z34) (HIV-1).
   6899..7132    +  LTR            3' LTR (ΔU3): self-inactivating 3' long terminal repeat (LTR) from HIV-1
   7204..7325    +  polyA_signal   SV40 poly(A) signal: SV40 polyadenylation signal
   7344..7365    +  rep_origin     SV40 ori (fragment): SV40 origin of replication
   7365..73      +  rep_origin     SV40 ori (across the origin): SV40 origin of replication
>Addgene plasmid #219320 | SFFV-SPIB-Brd 397 | addgene full sequence | sequence record 473304 | Addgene NGS Result
ATTTATGCAGAGGCCGAGGCCGCCTCGGCCTCTGAGCTATTCCAGAAGTAGTGAGGAGGCTTTTTTGGAG
GCCTAGGGACGTACCCAATTCGCCCTATAGTGAGTCGTATTACGCGCGCTCACTGGCCGTCGTTTTACAA
CGTCGTGACTGGGAAAACCCTGGCGTTACCCAACTTAATCGCCTTGCAGCACATCCCCCTTTCGCCAGCT
GGCGTAATAGCGAAGAGGCCCGCACCGATCGCCCTTCCCAACAGTTGCGCAGCCTGAATGGCGAATGGG
[124 nt withheld, positions 280-403]
C
[91 nt withheld, positions 405-495]
A
[49 nt withheld, positions 497-545]
CCTTTGACGTTGGAGTCCACGTTCTTT
[37 nt withheld, positions 573-609]
ACCCTATCTCGGTCTATTCTTTTGATTTATAAGGGATTTTGCCGATTTCGGCCTATTGGTTAAAAAATGA
GCTGATTTAACAAAAATTTAACGCGAATTTTAACAAAATATTAACGCTTACAATTTAGGTGGCACTTTTC
GGGGAAATGTGCGCGGAACCCCTATTTGTTTATTTTTCTAAATACATTCAAATATGTATCCGCTCATGAG
ACAATAACCCTGATAAATGCTTCAATAATATTGAAAAAGGAAGAGTATGAGTATTCAACATTTCCGTGTC
GCCCTTATTCCCTTTTTTGCGGCATTTTGCCTTCCTGTTTTTGCTCACCCAGAAACGCTGGTGAAAGTAA
AAGATGCTGAAGATCAGTTGGGTGCACGAGTGGGTTACATCGAACTGGATCTCAACAGCGGTAAGATCCT
TGAGAGTTTTCGCCCCGAAGAACGTTTTCCAATGATGAGCACTTTTAAAGTTCTGCTATGTGGCGCGGTA
TTATCCCGTATTGACGCCGGGCAAGAGCAACTCGGTCGCCGCATACACTATTCTCAGAATGACTTGGTTG
AGTACTCACCAGTCACAGAAAAGCATCTTACGGATGGCATGACAGTAAGAGAATTATGCAGTGCTGCCAT
AACCATGAGTGATAACACTGCGGCCAACTTACTTCTGACAACGATCGGAGGACCGAAGGAGCTAACCGCT
TTTTTGCACAACATGGGGGATCATGTAACTCGCCTTGATCGTTGGGAACCGGAGCTGAATGAAGCCATAC
CAAACGACGAGCGTGACACCACGATGCCTGTAGCAATGGCAACAACGTTGCGCAAACTATTAACTGGCGA
ACTACTTACTCTAGCTTCCCGGCAACAATTAATAGACTGGATGGAGGCGGATAAAGTTGCAGGACCACTT
CTGCGCTCGGCCCTTCCGGCTGGCTGGTTTATTGCTGATAAATCTGGAGCCGGTGAGCGTGGGTCTCGCG
GTATCATTGCAGCACTGGGGCCAGATGGTAAGCCCTCCCGTATCGTAGTTATCTACACGACGGGGAGTCA
GGCAACTATGGATGAACGAAATAGACAGATCGCTGAGATAGGTGCCTCACTGATTAAGCATTGGTAACTG
TCAGACCAAGTTTACTCATATATACTTTAGATTGATTTAAAACTTCATTTTTAATTTAAAAGGATCTAGG
TGAAGATCCTTTTTGATAATCTCATGACCAAAATCCCTTAACGTGAGTTTTCGTTCCACTGAGCGTCAGA
CCCCGTAGAAAAGATCAAAGGATCTTCTTGAGATCCTTTTTTTCTGCGCGTAATCTGCTGCTTGCAAACA
AAAAAACCACCGCTACCAGCGGTGGTTTGTTTGCCGGATCAAGAGCTACCAACTCTTTTTCCGAAGGTAA
CTGGCTTCAGCAGAGCGCAGATACCAAATACTGTTCTTCTAGTGTAGCCGTAGTTAGGCCACCACTTCAA
GAACTCTGTAGCACCGCCTACATACCTCGCTCTGCTAATCCTGTTACCAGTGGCTGCTGCCAGTGGCGAT
AAGTCGTGTCTTACCGGGTTGGACTCAAGACGATAGTTACCGGATAAGGCGCAGCGGTCGGGCTGAACGG
GGGGTTCGTGCACACAGCCCAGCTTGGAGCGAACGACCTACACCGAACTGAGATACCTACAGCGTGAGCT
ATGAGAAAGCGCCACGCTTCCCGAAGGGAGAAAGGCGGACAGGTATCCGGTAAGCGGCAGGGTCGGAACA
GGAGAGCGCACGAGGGAGCTTCCAGGGGGAAACGCCTGGTATCTTTATAGTCCTGTCGGGTTTCGCCACC
TCTGACTTGAGCGTCGATTTTTGTGATGCTCGTCAGGGGGGCGGAGCCTATGGAAAAACGCCAGCAACGC
GGCCTTTTTACGGTTCCTGGCCTTTTGCTGGCCTTTTGCTCACATGTTCTTTCCTGCGTTATCCCCTGAT
TCTGTGGATAACCGTATTACCGCCTTTGAGTGAGCTGATACCGCTCGCCGCAGCCGAACGACCGAGCGCA
GCGAGTCAGTGAGCGAGGAAGCGGAAGAGCGCCCAATACGCAAACCGCCTCTCCCCGCGCGTTGGCCGAT
TCATTAATGCAGCTGGCACGACAGGTTTCCCGACTGGAAAGCGGGCAGTGAGCGCAACGCAATTAATGTG
AGTTAGCTCACTCATTAGGCACCCCAGGCTTTACACTTTATGCTTCCGGCTCGTATGTTGTGTGGAATTG
TGAGCGGATAACAATTTCACACAGGAAACAGCTATGACCATGATTACGCCAAGCGCGCAATTAACCCTCA
CTAAAGGGAACAAAAGCTGGAGCTGCAAGCTTAATGTAGTCTTATGCAATACTCTTGTAGTCTTGCAACA
TGGTAACGATGAGTTAGCAACATGCCTTACAAGGAGAGAAAAAGCACCGTGCATGCCGATTGGTGGAAGT
AAGGTGGTACGATCGTGCCTTATTAGGAAGGCAACAGACGGGTCTGACATGGATTGGACGAACCACTGAA
TTGCCGCATTGCAGAGATATTGTATTTAAGTGCCTAGCTCGATACATAAACGGGTCTCTCTGGTTAGACC
AGATCTGAGCCTGGGAGCTCTCTGGCTAACTAGGGAACCCACTGCTTAAGCCTCAATAAAGCTTGCCTTG
AGTGCTTCAAGTAGTGTGTGCCCGTCTGTTGTGTGACTCTGGTAACTAGAGATCCCTCAGACCCTTTTAG
TCAGTGTGGAAAATCTCTAGCAGTGGCGCCCGAACAGGGACTTGAAAGCGAAAGGGAAACCAGAGGAGCT
CTCTCGACGCAGGACTCGGCTTGCTGAAGCGCGCACGGCAAGAGGCGAGGGGCGGCGACTGGTGAGTACG
CCAAAAATTTTGACTAGCGGAGGCTAGAAGGAGAGAGATGGGTGCGAGAGCGTCAGTATTAAGCGGGGGA
GAATTAGATCGCGATGGGAAAAAATTCGGTTAAGGCCAGGGGGAAAGAAAAAATATAAATTAAAACATAT
AGTATGGGCAAGCAGGGAGCTAGAACGATTCGCAGTTAATCCTGGCCTGTTAGAAACATCAGAAGGCTGT
AGACAAATACTGGGACAGCTACAACCATCCCTTCAGACAGGATCAGAAGAACTTAGATCATTATATAATA
CAGTAGCAACCCTCTATTGTGTGCATCAAAGGATAGAGATAAAAGACACCAAGGAAGCTTTAGACAAGAT
AGAGGAAGAGCAAAACAAAAGTAAGACCACCGCACAGCAAGCGGCCGCTGATCTTCAGACCTGGAGGAGG
AGATATGAGGGACAATTGGAGAAGTGAATTATATAAATATAAAGTAGTAAAAATTGAACCATTAGGAGTA
GCACCCACCAAGGCAAAGAGAAGAGTGGTGCAGAGAGAAAAAAGAGCAGTGGGAATAGGAGCTTTGTTCC
TTGGGTTCTTGGGAGCAGCAGGAAGCACTATGGGCGCAGCGTCAATGACGCTGACGGTACAGGCCAGACA
ATTATTGTCTGGTATAGTGCAGCAGCAGAACAATTTGCTGAGGGCTATTGAGGCGCAACAGCATCTGTTG
CAACTCACAGTCTGGGGCATCAAGCAGCTCCAGGCAAGAATCCTGGCTGTGGAAAGATACCTAAAGGATC
AACAGCTCCTGGGGATTTGGGGTTGCTCTGGAAAACTCATTTGCACCACTGCTGTGCCTTGGAATGCTAG
TTGGAGTAATAAATCTCTGGAACAGATTTGGAATCACACGACCTGGATGGAGTGGGACAGAGAAATTAAC
AATTACACAAGCTTAATACACTCCTTAATTGAAGAATCGCAAAACCAGCAAGAAAAGAATGAACAAGAAT
TATTGGAATTAGATAAATGGGCAAGTTTGTGGAATTGGTTTAACATAACAAATTGGCTGTGGTATATAAA
ATTATTCATAATGATAGTAGGAGGCTTGGTAGGTTTAAGAATAGTTTTTGCTGTACTTTCTATAGTGAAT
AGAGTTAGGCAGGGATATTCACCATTATCGTTTCAGACCCACCTCCCAACCCCGAGGGGACCCGACAGGC
CCGAAGGAATAGAAGAAGAAGGTGGAGAGAGAGACAGAGACAGATCCATTCGATTAGTGAACGGATCTCG
ACGGTATCGGTTAACTTTTAAAAGAAAAGGGGGGATTGGGGGGTACAGTGCAGGGGAAAGAATAGTAGAC
ATAATAGCAACAGACATACAAACTAAAGAATTACAAAAACAAATTACAAAAATTCAAAATTTTATCGATC
ACGAGACTAGCCTCGAGCTGGCTGCAGTAACGCCATTTTGCAAGGCATGGAAAAATACCAAACCAAGAAT
AGAGAAGTTCAGATCAAGGGCGGGTACATGAAAATAGCTAACGTTGGGCCAAACAGGATATCTGCGGTGA
GCAGTTTCGGCCCCGGCCCGGGGCCAAGAACAGATGGTCACCGCAGTTTCGGCCCCGGCCCGAGGCCAAG
AACAGATGGTCCCCAGATATGGCCCAACCCTCAGCAGTTTCTTAAGACCCATCAGATGTTTCCAGGCTCC
CCCAAGGACCTGAAATGACCCTGCGCCTTATTTGAATTAACCAATCAGCCTGCTTCTCGCTTCTGTTCGC
GCGCTTCTGCTTCCCGAGCTCTATAAAAGAGCTCACAACCCCTCACTCGGCGCGCCAGTCCTCCGACAGA
CTGAGTCGGCCGGTCGAATCAAGCTTATCGATACCGTCGACGGATCCGCTAGCCCGCGGTTCGAAATGCT
CGCCCTGGAGGCTGCACAGCTCGACGGGCCACACTTCAGCTGTCTGTACCCAGATGGCGTCTTCTATGAC
CTGGACAGCTGCAAGCATTCCAGCTACCCTGATTCAGAGGGGGCTCCTGACTCCCTGTGGGACTGGACTG
TGGCCCCACCTGTCCCAGCCACCCCCTATGAAGCCTTCGACCCGGCAGCAGCCGCTTTTAGCCACCCCCA
GGCTGCCCAGCTCTGCTACGAACCCCCCACCTACAGCCCTGCAGGGAACCTCGAACTGGCCCCCAGCCTG
GAGGCCCCGGGGCCTGGCCTCCCTGCATACCCCACGGAGAACTTCGCTAGCCAGACCCTGGTTCCCCCGG
CATATGCCCCGTACCCCAGCCCTGTGCTATCAGAGGAGGAAGACTTACCGTTGGACAGCCCTGCCCTGGA
GGTCTCGGACAGCGAGTCGGATGAGGCCCTCGTGGCTGGCCCCGAGGGGAAGGGATCCGAGGCAGGGACT
CGCAAGAAGCTGCGCCTGTACCAGTTCCTGCTGGGGCTACTGACGCGCGGGGACATGCGTGAGTGCGTGT
GGTGGGTGGAGCCAGGCGCCGGCGTCTTCCAGTTCTCCTCCAAGCACAAGGAACTCCTGGCGCGCCGCTG
GGGCCAGCAGAAGGGGAACCGCAAGCGCATGACCTACCAGAAGCTGGCGCGCGCCCTCCGAAACTACGCC
AAGACCGGCGAGATCCGCAAGGTCAAGCGCAAGCTCACCTACCAGTTCGACAGCGCGCTGCTGCCTGCAG
TCCGCCGGGCCTGAACCGGTCGGATCCCCCGGGCTGCAGGAATTCGAGCATCTTACCGCCATTTATTCCC
ATATTTGTTCTGTTTTTCTTGATTTGGGTATACATTTAAATGTTAATAAAACAAAATGGTGGGGCAATCA
TTTACATTTTTAGGGATATGTAATTACTAGTTCAGGTGTATTGCCACAAGACAAACATGTTAAGAAACTT
TCCCGTTATTTACGCTCTGTTCCTGTTAATCAACCTCTGGATTACAAAATTTGTGAAAGATTGACTGATA
TTCTTAACTATGTTGCTCCTTTTACGCTGTGTGGATATGCTGCTTTAATGCCTCTGTATCATGCTATTGC
TTCCCGTACGGCTTTCGTTTTCTCCTCCTTGTATAAATCCTGGTTGCTGTCTCTTTATGAGGAGTTGTGG
CCCGTTGTCCGTCAACGTGGCGTGGTGTGCTCTGTGTTTGCTGACGCAACCCCCACTGGCTGGGGCATTG
CCACCACCTGTCAACTCCTTTCTGGGACTTTCGCTTTCCCCCTCCCGATCGCCACGGCAGAACTCATCGC
CGCCTGCCTTGCCCGCTGCTGGACAGGGGCTAGGTTGCTGGGCACTGATAATTCCGTGGTGTTGTCGGGG
AAGCTGACGTCCTTTGCAATTCGATATCAAGCTGTACCTTCTAGATGTACACTCAAATTAGCGCTTCTAG
ACCAATGACTTACAAGGCAGCTGTAGATCTTAGCCACTTTTTAAAAGAAAAGGGGGGACTGGAAGGGCTA
ATTCACTCCCAACGAAGACAAGATCTGCTTTTTGCTTGTACTGGGTCTCTCTGGTTAGACCAGATCTGAG
CCTGGGAGCTCTCTGGCTAACTAGGGAACCCACTGCTTAAGCCTCAATAAAGCTTGCCTTGAGTGCTTCA
AGTAGTGTGTGCCCGTCTGTTGTGTGACTCTGGTAACTAGAGATCCCTCAGACCCTTTTAGTCAGTGTGG
AAAATCTCTAGCAGTAGTAGTTCATGTCATCTTATTATTCAGTATTTATAACTTGCAAAGAAATGAATAT
CAGAGAGTGAGAGGAACTTGTTTATTGCAGCTTATAATGGTTACAAATAAAGCAATAGCATCACAAATTT
CACAAATAAAGCATTTTTTTCACTGCATTCTAGTTGTGGTTTGTCCAAACTCATCAATGTATCTTATCAT
GTCTGGCTCTAGCTATCCCGCCCCTAACTCCGCCCATCCCGCCCCTAACTCCGCCCAGTTCCGCCCATTC
TCCGCCCCATGGCTGACTAATTTTTTTT
