>Addgene plasmid #219320 | SFFV-SPIB-Brd 397 | depositor partial sequence | sequence record 428440 | TF ORF
ATGCTCGCCCTGGAGGCTGCACAGCTCGACGGGCCACACTTCAGCTGTCTGTACCCAGATGGCGTCTTCT
ATGACCTGGACAGCTGCAAGCATTCCAGCTACCCTGATTCAGAGGGGGCTCCTGACTCCCTGTGGGACTG
GACTGTGGCCCCACCTGTCCCAGCCACCCCCTATGAAGCCTTCGACCCGGCAGCAGCCGCTTTTAGCCAC
CCCCAGGCTGCCCAGCTCTGCTACGAACCCCCCACCTACAGCCCTGCAGGGAACCTCGAACTGGCCCCCA
GCCTGGAGGCCCCGGGGCCTGGCCTCCCTGCATACCCCACGGAGAACTTCGCTAGCCAGACCCTGGTTCC
CCCGGCATATGCCCCGTACCCCAGCCCTGTGCTATCAGAGGAGGAAGACTTACCGTTGGACAGCCCTGCC
CTGGAGGTCTCGGACAGCGAGTCGGATGAGGCCCTCGTGGCTGGCCCCGAGGGGAAGGGATCCGAGGCAG
GGACTCGCAAGAAGCTGCGCCTGTACCAGTTCCTGCTGGGGCTACTGACGCGCGGGGACATGCGTGAGTG
CGTGTGGTGGGTGGAGCCAGGCGCCGGCGTCTTCCAGTTCTCCTCCAAGCACAAGGAACTCCTGGCGCGC
CGCTGGGGCCAGCAGAAGGGGAACCGCAAGCGCATGACCTACCAGAAGCTGGCGCGCGCCCTCCGAAACT
ACGCCAAGACCGGCGAGATCCGCAAGGTCAAGCGCAAGCTCACCTACCAGTTCGACAGCGCGCTGCTGCC
TGCAGTCCGCCGGGCCTGA
