>Addgene plasmid #219320 | SFFV-SPIB-Brd 397 | depositor partial sequence | sequence record 428441 | Barcode sequence
TGTACACTCAAATTAGCGCT
